>Addgene plasmid #158297 | pLKO_HSV.NWS.HA_NGFR | addgene full sequence | sequence record 329561 | Addgene NGS Result
TCGACGGTATCGATCACGAGACTAGTATCGAGCGGCCGCCCCCTTCACCGAGGGCCTATTTCCCATGATT
CCTTCATATTTGCATATACGATACAAGGCTGTTAGAGAGATAATTGGAATTAATTTGACTGTAAACACAA
AGATATTAGTACAAAATACGTGACGTAGAAAGTAATAATTTCTTGGGTAGTTTGCAGTTTTAAAATTATG
TTTTAAAATGGACTATCATATGCTTACCGTAACTTGAAAGTATTTCGATTTCTTGGCTTTATATATCTTG
TGGAAAGGACGAAACACCGGGTCTTCGAGAAGACCTGTTTTAGAGCTAGAAATAGCAAGTTAAAATAAGG
CTAGTCCGTTATCAACTTGAAAAAGTGGCACCGAGTCGGTGCTTTTTTTAATTCTCGACCTCGAGACAAA
TGGCAGTATTCATCCACAATTTTAAAAGAAAAGGGGGGATTGGGGGGTACAGTGCAGGGGAAAGAATAGT
AGACATAATAGCAACAGACATACAAACTAAAGAATTACAAAAACAAATTACAAAAATTCAAAATTTTCGG
GTTTATTACAGGGACAGCAGAGATCCACTTTGGCCGCGGCTCGAGGCGATAAGCTTTGCAAAGATGGATA
AAGTTTTAAACAGAGAGGAATCTTTGCAGCTAATGGACCTTCTAGGTCTTGAAAGGAGTGGGAATTGGCT
CCGGTGCCCGTCAGTGGGCAGAGCGCACATCGCCCACAGTCCCCGAGAAGTTGGGGGGAGGGGTCGGCAA
TTGAACCGGTGCCTAGAGAAGGTGGCGCGGGGTAAACTGGGAAAGTGATGTCGTGTACTGGCTCCGCCTT
TTTCCCGAGGGTGGGGGAGAACCGTATATAAGTGCAGTAGTCGCCGTGAACGTTCTTTTTCGCAACGGGT
TTGCCGCCAGAACACAGGTAAGTGCCGTGTGTGGTTCCCGCGGGCCTGGCCTCTTTACGGGTTATGGCCC
TTGCGTGCCTTGAATTACTTCCACCTGGCTGCAGTACGTGATTCTTGATCCCGAGCTTCGGGTTGGAAGT
GGGTGGGAGAGTTCGAGGCCTTGCGCTTAAGGAGCCCCTTCGCCTCGTGCTTGAGTTGAGGCCTGGCCTG
GGCGCTGGGGCCGCCGCGTGCGAATCTGGTGGCACCTTCGCGCCTGTCTCGCTGCTTTCGATAAGTCTCT
AGCCATTTAAAATTTTTGATGACCTGCTGCGACGCTTTTTTTCTGGCAAGATAGTCTTGTAAATGCGGGC
CAAGATCTGCACACTGGTATTTCGGTTTTTGGGGCCGCGGGCGGCGACGGGGCCCGTGCGTCCCAGCGCA
CATGTTCGGCGAGGCGGGGCCTGCGAGCGCGGCCACCGAGAATCGGACGGGGGTAGTCTCAAGCTGGCCG
GCCTGCTCTGGTGCCTGGCCTCGCGCCGCCGTGTATCGCCCCGCCCTGGGCGGCAAGGCTGGCCCGGTCG
GCACCAGTTGCGTGAGCGGAAAGATGGCCGCTTCCCGGCCCTGCTGCAGGGAGCTCAAAATGGAGGACGC
GGCGCTCGGGAGAGCGGGCGGGTGAGTCACCCACACAAAGGAAAAGGGCCTTTCCGTCCTCAGCCGTCGC
TTCATGTGACTCCACGGAGTACCGGGCGCCGTCCAGGCACCTCGATTAGTTCTCGAGCTTTTGGAGTACG
TCGTCTTTAGGTTGGGGGGAGGGGTTTTATGCGATGGAGTTTCCCCACACTGAGTGGGTGGAGACTGAAG
TTAGGCCAGCTTGGCACTTGATGTAATTCTCCTTGGAATTTGCCCTTTTTGAGTTTGGATCTTGGTTCAT
TCTCAAGCCTCAGACAGTGGTTCAAAGTTTTTTTCTTCCATTTCAGGTGTCGTGAGGAATTCTGCAGTCG
ATCGACGGTACCGCGGGCCCGGGATCCACGGTCGCCACCATGGGGGCAGGTGCCACCGGCCGCGCCATGG
ACGGGCCGCGCCTGCTGCTGTTGCTGCTTCTGGGGGTGTCCCTTGGAGGTGCCAAGGAGGCATGCCAGCC
CGAGCTGGCCCCCGAGGACCCCGAGGACGGAGGAGGCGGGGGAGGGAACTGGTCCCACCCCCAATTCGAG
AAAGGAGGAGGCGGGGGAGGGTACCCATACGATGTGCCAGATTACGCTCCCACAGGCCTGTACACACACA
GCGGTGAGTGCTGCAAAGCCTGCAACCTGGGCGAGGGTGTGGCCCAGCCTTGTGGAGCCAACCAGACCGT
GTGTGAGCCCTGCCTGGACAGCGTGACGTTCTCCGACGTGGTGAGCGCGACCGAGCCGTGCAAGCCGTGC
ACCGAGTGCGTGGGGCTCCAGAGCATGTCGGCGCCGTGCGTGGAGGCCGACGACGCCGTGTGCCGCTGCG
CCTACGGCTACTACCAGGATGAGACGACTGGGCGCTGCGAGGCGTGCCGCGTGTGCGAGGCGGGCTCGGG
CCTCGTGTTCTCCTGCCAGGACAAGCAGAACACCGTGTGCGAGGAGTGCCCCGACGGCACGTATTCCGAC
GAGGCCAACCACGTGGACCCGTGCCTGCCCTGCACCGTGTGCGAGGACACCGAGCGCCAGCTCCGCGAGT
GCACACGCTGGGCCGACGCCGAGTGCGAGGAGATCCCTGGCCGTTGGATTACACGGTCCACACCCCCAGA
GGGCTCGGACAGCACAGCCCCCAGCACCCAGGAGCCTGAGGCACCTCCAGAACAAGACCTCATAGCCAGC
ACGGTGGCAGGTGTGGTGACCACAGTGATGGGCAGCTCCCAGCCCGTGGTGACCCGAGGCACCACCGACA
ACCTCATCCCTGTCTATTGCTCCATCCTGGCTGCTGTGGTTGTGGGCCTTGTGGCCTACATAGCCTTCAA
GAGGTGGAACAGGGGTATCCTCTAGAGCGGCCGCGTCGACAATCAACCTCTGGATTACAAAATTTGTGAA
AGATTGACTGGTATTCTTAACTATGTTGCTCCTTTTACGCTATGTGGATACGCTGCTTTAATGCCTTTGT
ATCATGCTATTGCTTCCCGTATGGCTTTCATTTTCTCCTCCTTGTATAAATCCTGGTTGCTGTCTCTTTA
TGAGGAGTTGTGGCCCGTTGTCAGGCAACGTGGCGTGGTGTGCACTGTGTTTGCTGACGCAACCCCCACT
GGTTGGGGCATTGCCACCACCTGTCAGCTCCTTTCCGGGACTTTCGCTTTCCCCCTCCCTATTGCCACGG
CGGAACTCATCGCCGCCTGCCTTGCCCGCTGCTGGACAGGGGCTCGGCTGTTGGGCACTGACAATTCCGT
GGTGTTGTCGGGGAAGCTGACGTCCTTTCCATGGCTGCTCGCCTGTGTTGCCACCTGGATTCTGCGCGGG
ACGTCCTTCTGCTACGTCCCTTCGGCCCTCAATCCAGCGGACCTTCCTTCCCGCGGCCTGCTGCCGGCTC
TGCGGCCTCTTCCGCATCTTCGCCTTCGCCCTCAGACGAGTCGGATCTCCCTTTGGGCCGCCTCCCCGCC
TGGGTACCTTTAAGACCAATGACTTACAAGGCAGCTGTAGATCTTAGCCACTTTTTAAAAGAAAAGGGGG
GACTGGAAGGGCTAATTCACTCCCAACGAAGATAAGATCTGCTTTTTGCTTGTACTGGGTCTCTCTGGTT
AGACCAGATCTGAGCCTGGGAGCTCTCTGGCTAACTAGGGAACCCACTGCTTAAGCCTCAATAAAGCTTG
CCTTGAGTGCTTCAAGTAGTGTGTGCCCGTCTGTTGTGTGACTCTGGTAACTAGAGATCCCTCAGACCCT
TTTAGTCAGTGTGGAAAATCTCTAGCAGTAGTAGTTCATGTCATCTTATTATTCAGTATTTATAACTTGC
AAAGAAATGAATATCAGAGAGTGAGAGGAACTTGTTTATTGCAGCTTATAATGGTTACAAATAAAGCAAT
AGCATCACAAATTTCACAAATAAAGCATTTTTTTCACTGCATTCTAGTTGTGGTTTGTCCAAACTCATCA
ATGTATCTTATCATGTCTGGCTCTAGCTATCCCGCCCCTAACTCCGCCCATCCCGCCCCTAACTCCGCCC
AGTTCCGCCCATTCTCCGCCCCATGGCTGACTAATTTTTTTTATTTATGCAGAGGCCGAGGCCGCCTCGG
CCTCTGAGCTATTCCAGAAGTAGTGAGGAGGCTTTTTTGGAGGCCTAGGGACGTACCCAATTCGCCCTAT
AGTGAGTCGTATTACGCGCGCTCACTGGCCGTCGTTTTACAACGTCGTGACTGGGAAAACCCTGGCGTTA
CCCAACTTAATCGCCTTGCAGCACATCCCCCTTTCGCCAGCTGGCGTAATAGCGAAGAGGCCCGCACCGA
TCGCCCTTCCCAACAGTTGCGCAGCCTGAATGGCGAATGGG
[124 nt withheld, positions 4382-4505]
C
[91 nt withheld, positions 4507-4597]
A
[49 nt withheld, positions 4599-4647]
CCTTTGACGTTGGAGTCCACGTTCTTT
[37 nt withheld, positions 4675-4711]
ACCCTATCTCGGTCTATTCTTTTGATTTATAAGGGATTTTGCCGATTTCGGCCTATTGGTTAAAAAATGA
GCTGATTTAACAAAAATTTAACGCGAATTTTAACAAAATATTAACGCTTACAATTTAGGTGGCACTTTTC
GGGGAAATGTGCGCGGAACCCCTATTTGTTTATTTTTCTAAATACATTCAAATATGTATCCGCTCATGAG
ACAATAACCCTGATAAATGCTTCAATAATATTGAAAAAGGAAGAGTATGAGTATTCAACATTTCCGTGTC
GCCCTTATTCCCTTTTTTGCGGCATTTTGCCTTCCTGTTTTTGCTCACCCAGAAACGCTGGTGAAAGTAA
AAGATGCTGAAGATCAGTTGGGTGCACGAGTGGGTTACATCGAACTGGATCTCAACAGCGGTAAGATCCT
TGAGAGTTTTCGCCCCGAAGAACGTTTTCCAATGATGAGCACTTTTAAAGTTCTGCTATGTGGCGCGGTA
TTATCCCGTATTGACGCCGGGCAAGAGCAACTCGGTCGCCGCATACACTATTCTCAGAATGACTTGGTTG
AGTACTCACCAGTCACAGAAAAGCATCTTACGGATGGCATGACAGTAAGAGAATTATGCAGTGCTGCCAT
AACCATGAGTGATAACACTGCGGCCAACTTACTTCTGACAACGATCGGAGGACCGAAGGAGCTAACCGCT
TTTTTGCACAACATGGGGGATCATGTAACTCGCCTTGATCGTTGGGAACCGGAGCTGAATGAAGCCATAC
CAAACGACGAGCGTGACACCACGATGCCTGTAGCAATGGCAACAACGTTGCGCAAACTATTAACTGGCGA
ACTACTTACTCTAGCTTCCCGGCAACAATTAATAGACTGGATGGAGGCGGATAAAGTTGCAGGACCACTT
CTGCGCTCGGCCCTTCCGGCTGGCTGGTTTATTGCTGATAAATCTGGAGCCGGTGAGCGTGGGTCTCGCG
GTATCATTGCAGCACTGGGGCCAGATGGTAAGCCCTCCCGTATCGTAGTTATCTACACGACGGGGAGTCA
GGCAACTATGGATGAACGAAATAGACAGATCGCTGAGATAGGTGCCTCACTGATTAAGCATTGGTAACTG
TCAGACCAAGTTTACTCATATATACTTTAGATTGATTTAAAACTTCATTTTTAATTTAAAAGGATCTAGG
TGAAGATCCTTTTTGATAATCTCATGACCAAAATCCCTTAACGTGAGTTTTCGTTCCACTGAGCGTCAGA
CCCCGTAGAAAAGATCAAAGGATCTTCTTGAGATCCTTTTTTTCTGCGCGTAATCTGCTGCTTGCAAACA
AAAAAACCACCGCTACCAGCGGTGGTTTGTTTGCCGGATCAAGAGCTACCAACTCTTTTTCCGAAGGTAA
CTGGCTTCAGCAGAGCGCAGATACCAAATACTGTTCTTCTAGTGTAGCCGTAGTTAGGCCACCACTTCAA
GAACTCTGTAGCACCGCCTACATACCTCGCTCTGCTAATCCTGTTACCAGTGGCTGCTGCCAGTGGCGAT
AAGTCGTGTCTTACCGGGTTGGACTCAAGACGATAGTTACCGGATAAGGCGCAGCGGTCGGGCTGAACGG
GGGGTTCGTGCACACAGCCCAGCTTGGAGCGAACGACCTACACCGAACTGAGATACCTACAGCGTGAGCT
ATGAGAAAGCGCCACGCTTCCCGAAGGGAGAAAGGCGGACAGGTATCCGGTAAGCGGCAGGGTCGGAACA
GGAGAGCGCACGAGGGAGCTTCCAGGGGGAAACGCCTGGTATCTTTATAGTCCTGTCGGGTTTCGCCACC
TCTGACTTGAGCGTCGATTTTTGTGATGCTCGTCAGGGGGGCGGAGCCTATGGAAAAACGCCAGCAACGC
GGCCTTTTTACGGTTCCTGGCCTTTTGCTGGCCTTTTGCTCACATGTTCTTTCCTGCGTTATCCCCTGAT
TCTGTGGATAACCGTATTACCGCCTTTGAGTGAGCTGATACCGCTCGCCGCAGCCGAACGACCGAGCGCA
GCGAGTCAGTGAGCGAGGAAGCGGAAGAGCGCCCAATACGCAAACCGCCTCTCCCCGCGCGTTGGCCGAT
TCATTAATGCAGCTGGCACGACAGGTTTCCCGACTGGAAAGCGGGCAGTGAGCGCAACGCAATTAATGTG
AGTTAGCTCACTCATTAGGCACCCCAGGCTTTACACTTTATGCTTCCGGCTCGTATGTTGTGTGGAATTG
TGAGCGGATAACAATTTCACACAGGAAACAGCTATGACCATGATTACGCCAAGCGCGCAATTAACCCTCA
CTAAAGGGAACAAAAGCTGGAGCTGCAAGCTTAATGTAGTCTTATGCAATACTCTTGTAGTCTTGCAACA
TGGTAACGATGAGTTAGCAACATGCCTTACAAGGAGAGAAAAAGCACCGTGCATGGCGATTGGTGGAAGT
AAGGTGGTACGATCGTGCCTTATTAGGAAGGCAACAGACGGGTCTGACATGGATTGGACGAACCACTGAA
TTGCCGCATTGCAGAGATATTGTATTTAAGTGCCTAGCTCGATACATAAACGGGTCTCTCTGGTTAGACC
AGATCTGAGCCTGGGAGCTCTCTGGCTAACTAGGGAACCCACTGCTTAAGCCTCAATAAAGCTTGCCTTG
AGTGCTTCAAGTAGTGTGTGCCCGTCTGTTGTGTGACTCTGGTAACTAGAGATCCCTCAGACCCTTTTAG
TCAGTGTGGAAAATCTCTAGCAGTGGCGCCCGAACAGGGACTTGAAAGCGAAAGGGAAACCAGAGGAGCT
CTCTCGACGCAGGACTCGGCTTGCTGAAGCGCGCACGGCAAGAGGCGAGGGGCGGCGACTGGTGAGTACG
CCAAAAATTTTGACTAGCGGAGGCTAGAAGGAGAGAGATGGGTGCGAGAGCGTCAGTATTAAGCGGGGGA
GAATTAGATCGCGATGGGAAAAAATTCGGTTAAGGCCAGGGGGAAAGAAAAAATATAAATTAAAACATAT
AGTATGGGCAAGCAGGGAGCTAGAACGATTCGCAGTTAATCCTGGCCTGTTAGAAACATCAGAAGGCTGT
AGACAAATACTGGGACAGCTACAACCATCCCTTCAGACAGGATCAGAAGAACTTAGATCATTATATAATA
CAGTAGCAACCCTCTATTGTGTGCATCAAAGGATAGAGATAAAAGACACCAAGGAAGCTTTAGACAAGAT
AGAGGAAGAGCAAAACAAAAGTAAGACCACCGCACAGCAAGCGGCCGCTGATCTTCAGACCTGGAGGAGG
AGATATGAGGGACAATTGGAGAAGTGAATTATATAAATATAAAGTAGTAAAAATTGAACCATTAGGAGTA
GCACCCACCAAGGCAAAGAGAAGAGTGGTGCAGAGAGAAAAAAGAGCAGTGGGAATAGGAGCTTTGTTCC
TTGGGTTCTTGGGAGCAGCAGGAAGCACTATGGGCGCAGCGTCAATGACGCTGACGGTACAGGCCAGACA
ATTATTGTCTGGTATAGTGCAGCAGCAGAACAATTTGCTGAGGGCTATTGAGGCGCAACAGCATCTGTTG
CAACTCACAGTCTGGGGCATCAAGCAGCTCCAGGCAAGAATCCTGGCTGTGGAAAGATACCTAAAGGATC
AACAGCTCCTGGGGATTTGGGGTTGCTCTGGAAAACTCATTTGCACCACTGCTGTGCCTTGGAATGCTAG
TTGGAGTAATAAATCTCTGGAACAGATTTGGAATCACACGACCTGGATGGAGTGGGACAGAGAAATTAAC
AATTACACAAGCTTAATACACTCCTTAATTGAAGAATCGCAAAACCAGCAAGAAAAGAATGAACAAGAAT
TATTGGAATTAGATAAATGGGCAAGTTTGTGGAATTGGTTTAACATAACAAATTGGCTGTGGTATATAAA
ATTATTCATAATGATAGTAGGAGGCTTGGTAGGTTTAAGAATAGTTTTTGCTGTACTTTCTATAGTGAAT
AGAGTTAGGCAGGGATATTCACCATTATCGTTTCAGACCCACCTCCCAACCCCGAGGGGACCCGACAGGC
CCGAAGGAATAGAAGAAGAAGGTGGAGAGAGAGACAGAGACAGATCCATTCGATTAGTGAACGGATC
Features (pLannotate 1.2.2; 29 found; start..end, strand, type, name):
     50..290     +  promoter       U6 promoter: RNA polymerase III promoter for human U6 snRNA
    317..392     +  misc_RNA       gRNA scaffold: guide RNA scaffold for the Streptococcus pyogenes CRISPR/Cas9 system
    440..557     +  misc_feature   cPPT/CTS: central polypurine tract and central termination sequence of HIV-1
    624..690     +  CDS            small t antigen (fragment): SV40 (simian virus 40) small t antigen
    697..1875    +  promoter       EF-1α promoter: strong constitutive promoter for human elongation factor EF-1α
   1892..1917    +  misc_feature   MCS (fragment): multiple cloning site
   1930..2880    +  CDS            NGFR (fragment): TNR16_HUMAN - Also known as TNFRSF16. Experimental evidence at protein level: Swiss-Prot protein existence level 1. Low affinity receptor which can bind to NGF, BDNF, NTF3, and NTF4. Forms a heterodimeric receptor with SORCS2 that binds the precursor forms of NGF, BDNF and NTF3 with high affinity, and has much lower affinity for mature NGF and BDNF (PubMed:24908487). Plays an important role in differentiation and survival of specific neuronal populations during development (By similarity). Can mediate cell survival as well as cell death of neural cells. Plays a role in the inactivation of RHOA
   2911..3499    +  misc_feature   WPRE: woodchuck hepatitis virus posttranscriptional regulatory element
   3504..3641    +  CDS            nef (fragment): NEF_HV1LA - Experimental evidence at protein level: Swiss-Prot protein existence level 1. Extracellular Nef protein targets CD4(+) T-lymphocytes for apoptosis by interacting with CXCR4 surface receptors. From Human immunodeficiency virus type 1 group M subtype B (isolate Lai) (HIV-1).
   3627..3807    +  LTR            5' LTR (truncated): truncated 5' long terminal repeat (LTR) from HIV-1
   3879..4000    +  polyA_signal   SV40 poly(A) signal: SV40 polyadenylation signal
   4040..4175    +  rep_origin     SV40 ori: SV40 origin of replication
   4196..4214    -  promoter       T7 promoter: promoter for bacteriophage T7 RNA polymerase
   4222..4377    +  CDS            lacZα (fragment): LacZα fragment of β-galactosidase; lacZ fragment
   4382..4810    +  rep_origin     f1 ori (sequence partly withheld): f1 bacteriophage origin of replication; arrow indicates direction of (+) strand synthesis
   4863..4967    +  promoter       AmpR promoter: bla
   4968..5828    +  CDS            AmpR: β-lactamase; bla; confers resistance to ampicillin, carbenicillin, and related antibiotics
   5999..6587    +  rep_origin     ori: high-copy-number ColE1/pMB1/pBR322/pUC origin of replication
   6770..6862    +  CDS            lacI (fragment): lac repressor; lacI; The lac repressor binds to the lac operator to inhibit transcription in E. coli. This inhibition can be relieved by adding lactose or isopropyl-β-D-thiogalactopyranoside (IPTG).
   6875..6896    +  protein_bind   CAP binding site: CAP binding activates transcription in the presence of cAMP. E. coli catabolite activator protein
   6911..6941    +  promoter       lac promoter: promoter for the E. coli lac operon
   6949..6965    +  protein_bind   lac operator: The lac repressor binds to the lac operator to inhibit transcription in E. coli. This inhibition can be relieved by adding lactose or isopropyl-β-D-thiogalactopyranoside (IPTG). lac repressor encoded by lacI
   7010..7028    +  promoter       T3 promoter: promoter for bacteriophage T3 RNA polymerase
   7056..7282    +  promoter       RSV promoter: Rous sarcoma virus enhancer/promoter
   7283..7463    +  LTR            5' LTR (truncated): truncated 5' long terminal repeat (LTR) from HIV-1
   7510..7635    +  misc_feature   HIV-1 Ψ: packaging signal of human immunodeficiency virus type 1
   7619..7982    +  CDS            HIV-1 gag (fragment): gag protein from human immunodeficiency virus 1; gag
   8128..8361    +  misc_feature   RRE: The Rev response element (RRE) of HIV-1 allows for Rev-dependent mRNA export from the nucleus to the cytoplasm.
   8738..8838    +  CDS            Rev (fragment): human immunodeficiency virus 1 (HIV-1) Rev protein; rev; enhances nuclear export of unspliced and incompletely spliced viral mRNAs
