[The description below was written by a language model from this plasmid's Addgene catalogue record and pLannotate feature annotations shown in this document.]
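Description:
pLKO_HSV.NWS.HA_NGFR is a lentiviral CRISPR vector built on the pLKO backbone that pairs a guide RNA expression cassette with a protein barcode ("Pro-Code") reporter. It is propagated in E. coli as a high-copy plasmid through a ColE1/pUC-type origin with ampicillin selection (AmpR). The backbone also carries an f1 origin, an SV40 origin and poly(A) signal, and lac-derived remnants. The viral portion has a third-generation style layout: an RSV promoter fused to a truncated HIV-1 5' LTR drives genomic RNA production, followed by the Ψ packaging signal with a gag fragment, the Rev response element for Rev-dependent nuclear export, a cPPT/CTS element, and a downstream truncated LTR that closes the transfer cassette. No mammalian drug-resistance marker is annotated.

Within the proviral region, a human U6 RNA polymerase III promoter sits upstream of the S. pyogenes Cas9 guide RNA scaffold, providing a site for cloning an sgRNA. The vector does not encode Cas9. Downstream, an EF-1α promoter drives human NGFR truncated to remove its signaling domain (dNGFR), so it serves as an inert cell-surface scaffold. A WPRE follows to enhance transcript expression. According to the catalogue record, the receptor carries an N-terminal combination of three epitope tags, HSV, NWS and HA. The tags are not individually annotated in the feature table, which shows only the NGFR fragment. This epitope combination forms a barcode detectable with antibodies, so that each vector, and the guide cloned into it, can be identified in individual cells. The construct is intended for vector and cell tracking and for pooled phenotypic CRISPR screens read out at single-cell resolution by cytometry.
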