Addgene plasmid #158297: pLKO_HSV.NWS.HA_NGFR
Purpose: Protein Barcode (Pro-Code) for vector/cell tracking. Contains U6 trRNA cassette for sgRNA cloning. Enables phenotypic CRISPR screens at a single cell resolution (using cytometry).
Depositing lab: Brian Brown. Depositing organization: Icahn School of Medicine at Mount Sinai. Publication: Protein Barcodes Enable High-Dimensional Single-Cell CRISPR Screens. Wroblewska A, Dhainaut M, Ben-Zvi B, Rose SA, Park ES, Amir ED, Bektesevic A, Baccarini A, Merad M, Rahman AH, Brown BD. Cell. 2018 Nov 1;175(4):1141-1155.e16. doi: 10.1016/j.cell.2018.09.022. Epub 2018 Oct 18. PubMed 30343902.
Backbone
  Vector backbone: pLKO
  Backbone size w/o insert (bp): 9000
  Vector type: Lentiviral, CRISPR
Growth in bacteria
  Bacterial resistance: Ampicillin, 100 μg/mL
  Growth temperature: 37°C
  Growth strain: NEB Stable
  Copy number: High Copy
Gene/Insert
  Gene/Insert name: Pro-Code Tagged human dNGFR
  Species: H. sapiens (human)
  Insert size (bp): 1000
  Mutation: Truncation of the signaling domain
  Entrez Gene: NGFR (a.k.a. CD271, Gp80-LNGFR, TNFRSF16, p75(NTR), p75NTR)
  Promoter: EF1a
  Tag / fusion protein: HSV.NWS.HA (N terminal on insert)
  Cloning method: Restriction Enzyme; 5′ cloning site Unknown (unknown if destroyed)
  Sequencing primers: 5′ cctttttgagtttggatcttggttcat
Terms and licenses: Academic/Nonprofit Terms; Industry Terms: Not Available to Industry
How to cite: pLKO_HSV.NWS.HA_NGFR was a gift from Brian Brown (Addgene plasmid # 158297 ; http://n2t.net/addgene:158297 ; RRID:Addgene_158297)
