>Addgene plasmid #158297 | pLKO_HSV.NWS.HA_NGFR | depositor partial sequence | sequence record 305463 | Tagged NGFR
ATGGGGGCAGGTGCCACCGGCCGCGCCATGGACGGGCCGCGCCTGCTGCTGTTGCTGCTTCTGGGGGTGT
CCCTTGGAGGTGCCAAGGAGGCATGCCAGCCCGAGCTGGCCCCCGAGGACCCCGAGGACGGAGGAGGCGG
GGGAGGGAACTGGTCCCACCCCCAATTCGAGAAAGGAGGAGGCGGGGGAGGGTACCCATACGATGTGCCA
GATTACGCTCCCACAGGCCTGTACACACACAGCGGTGAGTGCTGCAAAGCCTGCAACCTGGGCGAGGGTG
TGGCCCAGCCTTGTGGAGCCAACCAGACCGTGTGTGAGCCCTGCCTGGACAGCGTGACGTTCTCCGACGT
GGTGAGCGCGACCGAGCCGTGCAAGCCGTGCACCGAGTGCGTGGGGCTCCAGAGCATGTCGGCGCCGTGC
GTGGAGGCCGACGACGCCGTGTGCCGCTGCGCCTACGGCTACTACCAGGATGAGACGACTGGGCGCTGCG
AGGCGTGCCGCGTGTGCGAGGCGGGCTCGGGCCTCGTGTTCTCCTGCCAGGACAAGCAGAACACCGTGTG
CGAGGAGTGCCCCGACGGCACGTATTCCGACGAGGCCAACCACGTGGACCCGTGCCTGCCCTGCACCGTG
TGCGAGGACACCGAGCGCCAGCTCCGCGAGTGCACACGCTGGGCCGACGCCGAGTGCGAGGAGATCCCTG
GCCGTTGGATTACACGGTCCACACCCCCAGAGGGCTCGGACAGCACAGCCCCCAGCACCCAGGAGCCTGA
GGCACCTCCAGAACAAGACCTCATAGCCAGCACGGTGGCAGGTGTGGTGACCACAGTGATGGGCAGCTCC
CAGCCCGTGGTGACCCGAGGCACCACCGACAACCTCATCCCTGTCTATTGCTCCATCCTGGCTGCTGTGG
TTGTGGGCCTTGTGGCCTACATAGCCTTCAAGAGGTGGAACAGGGGTATCCTCTAG
